>Addgene plasmid #135756 | PX330_E2F4_iso1_1 | depositor full sequence | sequence record 261956 | Full Sequence
GAGGGCCTATTTCCCATGATTCCTTCATATTTGCATATACGATACAAGGCTGTTAGAGAGATAATTGGAA
TTAATTTGACTGTAAACACAAAGATATTAGTACAAAATACGTGACGTAGAAAGTAATAATTTCTTGGGTA
GTTTGCAGTTTTAAAATTATGTTTTAAAATGGACTATCATATGCTTACCGTAACTTGAAAGTATTTCGAT
TTCTTGGCTTTATATATCTTGTGGAAAGGACGAAACACCGTTCTCAACCTCTGACTGACGTTTTAGAGCT
AGAAATAGCAAGTTAAAATAAGGCTAGTCCGTTATCAACTTGAAAAAGTGGCACCGAGTCGGTGCTTTTT
TGTTTTAGAGCTAGAAATAGCAAGTTAAAATAAGGCTAGTCCGTTTTTAGCGCGTGCGCCAATTCTGCAG
ACAAATGGCTCTAGAGGTACCCGTTACATAACTTACGGTAAATGGCCCGCCTGGCTGACCGCCCAACGAC
CCCCGCCCATTGACGTCAATAGTAACGCCAATAGGGACTTTCCATTGACGTCAATGGGTGGAGTATTTAC
GGTAAACTGCCCACTTGGCAGTACATCAAGTGTATCATATGCCAAGTACGCCCCCTATTGACGTCAATGA
CGGTAAATGGCCCGCCTGGCATTGTGCCCAGTACATGACCTTATGGGACTTTCCTACTTGGCAGTACATC
TACGTATTAGTCATCGCTATTACCATGGTCGAGGTGAGCCCCACGTTCTGCTTCACTCTCCCCATCTCCC
CCCCCTCCCCACCCCCAATTTTGTATTTATTTATTTTTTAATTATTTTGTGCAGCGATGGGGGCGGGGGG
GGGGGGGGGGCGCGCGCCAGGCGGGGCGGGGCGGGGCGAGGGGCGGGGCGGGGCGAGGCGGAGAGGTGCG
GCGGCAGCCAATCAGAGCGGCGCGCTCCGAAAGTTTCCTTTTATGGCGAGGCGGCGGCGGCGGCGGCCCT
ATAAAAAGCGAAGCGCGCGGCGGGCGGGAGTCGCTGCGACGCTGCCTTCGCCCCGTGCCCCGCTCCGCCG
CCGCCTCGCGCCGCCCGCCCCGGCTCTGACTGACCGCGTTACTCCCACAGGTGAGCGGGCGGGACGGCCC
TTCTCCTCCGGGCTGTAATTAGCTGAGCAAGAGGTAAGGGTTTAAGGGATGGTTGGTTGGTGGGGTATTA
ATGTTTAATTACCTGGAGCACCTGCCTGAAATCACTTTTTTTCAGGTTGGACCGGTGCCACCATGGACTA
TAAGGACCACGACGGAGACTACAAGGATCATGATATTGATTACAAAGACGATGACGATAAGATGGCCCCA
AAGAAGAAGCGGAAGGTCGGTATCCACGGAGTCCCAGCAGCCGACAAGAAGTACAGCATCGGCCTGGACA
TCGGCACCAACTCTGTGGGCTGGGCCGTGATCACCGACGAGTACAAGGTGCCCAGCAAGAAATTCAAGGT
GCTGGGCAACACCGACCGGCACAGCATCAAGAAGAACCTGATCGGAGCCCTGCTGTTCGACAGCGGCGAA
ACAGCCGAGGCCACCCGGCTGAAGAGAACCGCCAGAAGAAGATACACCAGACGGAAGAACCGGATCTGCT
ATCTGCAAGAGATCTTCAGCAACGAGATGGCCAAGGTGGACGACAGCTTCTTCCACAGACTGGAAGAGTC
CTTCCTGGTGGAAGAGGATAAGAAGCACGAGCGGCACCCCATCTTCGGCAACATCGTGGACGAGGTGGCC
TACCACGAGAAGTACCCCACCATCTACCACCTGAGAAAGAAACTGGTGGACAGCACCGACAAGGCCGACC
TGCGGCTGATCTATCTGGCCCTGGCCCACATGATCAAGTTCCGGGGCCACTTCCTGATCGAGGGCGACCT
GAACCCCGACAACAGCGACGTGGACAAGCTGTTCATCCAGCTGGTGCAGACCTACAACCAGCTGTTCGAG
GAAAACCCCATCAACGCCAGCGGCGTGGACGCCAAGGCCATCCTGTCTGCCAGACTGAGCAAGAGCAGAC
GGCTGGAAAATCTGATCGCCCAGCTGCCCGGCGAGAAGAAGAATGGCCTGTTCGGAAACCTGATTGCCCT
GAGCCTGGGCCTGACCCCCAACTTCAAGAGCAACTTCGACCTGGCCGAGGATGCCAAACTGCAGCTGAGC
AAGGACACCTACGACGACGACCTGGACAACCTGCTGGCCCAGATCGGCGACCAGTACGCCGACCTGTTTC
TGGCCGCCAAGAACCTGTCCGACGCCATCCTGCTGAGCGACATCCTGAGAGTGAACACCGAGATCACCAA
GGCCCCCCTGAGCGCCTCTATGATCAAGAGATACGACGAGCACCACCAGGACCTGACCCTGCTGAAAGCT
CTCGTGCGGCAGCAGCTGCCTGAGAAGTACAAAGAGATTTTCTTCGACCAGAGCAAGAACGGCTACGCCG
GCTACATTGACGGCGGAGCCAGCCAGGAAGAGTTCTACAAGTTCATCAAGCCCATCCTGGAAAAGATGGA
CGGCACCGAGGAACTGCTCGTGAAGCTGAACAGAGAGGACCTGCTGCGGAAGCAGCGGACCTTCGACAAC
GGCAGCATCCCCCACCAGATCCACCTGGGAGAGCTGCACGCCATTCTGCGGCGGCAGGAAGATTTTTACC
CATTCCTGAAGGACAACCGGGAAAAGATCGAGAAGATCCTGACCTTCCGCATCCCCTACTACGTGGGCCC
TCTGGCCAGGGGAAACAGCAGATTCGCCTGGATGACCAGAAAGAGCGAGGAAACCATCACCCCCTGGAAC
TTCGAGGAAGTGGTGGACAAGGGCGCTTCCGCCCAGAGCTTCATCGAGCGGATGACCAACTTCGATAAGA
ACCTGCCCAACGAGAAGGTGCTGCCCAAGCACAGCCTGCTGTACGAGTACTTCACCGTGTATAACGAGCT
GACCAAAGTGAAATACGTGACCGAGGGAATGAGAAAGCCCGCCTTCCTGAGCGGCGAGCAGAAAAAGGCC
ATCGTGGACCTGCTGTTCAAGACCAACCGGAAAGTGACCGTGAAGCAGCTGAAAGAGGACTACTTCAAGA
AAATCGAGTGCTTCGACTCCGTGGAAATCTCCGGCGTGGAAGATCGGTTCAACGCCTCCCTGGGCACATA
CCACGATCTGCTGAAAATTATCAAGGACAAGGACTTCCTGGACAATGAGGAAAACGAGGACATTCTGGAA
GATATCGTGCTGACCCTGACACTGTTTGAGGACAGAGAGATGATCGAGGAACGGCTGAAAACCTATGCCC
ACCTGTTCGACGACAAAGTGATGAAGCAGCTGAAGCGGCGGAGATACACCGGCTGGGGCAGGCTGAGCCG
GAAGCTGATCAACGGCATCCGGGACAAGCAGTCCGGCAAGACAATCCTGGATTTCCTGAAGTCCGACGGC
TTCGCCAACAGAAACTTCATGCAGCTGATCCACGACGACAGCCTGACCTTTAAAGAGGACATCCAGAAAG
CCCAGGTGTCCGGCCAGGGCGATAGCCTGCACGAGCACATTGCCAATCTGGCCGGCAGCCCCGCCATTAA
GAAGGGCATCCTGCAGACAGTGAAGGTGGTGGACGAGCTCGTGAAAGTGATGGGCCGGCACAAGCCCGAG
AACATCGTGATCGAAATGGCCAGAGAGAACCAGACCACCCAGAAGGGACAGAAGAACAGCCGCGAGAGAA
TGAAGCGGATCGAAGAGGGCATCAAAGAGCTGGGCAGCCAGATCCTGAAAGAACACCCCGTGGAAAACAC
CCAGCTGCAGAACGAGAAGCTGTACCTGTACTACCTGCAGAATGGGCGGGATATGTACGTGGACCAGGAA
CTGGACATCAACCGGCTGTCCGACTACGATGTGGACCATATCGTGCCTCAGAGCTTTCTGAAGGACGACT
CCATCGACAACAAGGTGCTGACCAGAAGCGACAAGAACCGGGGCAAGAGCGACAACGTGCCCTCCGAAGA
GGTCGTGAAGAAGATGAAGAACTACTGGCGGCAGCTGCTGAACGCCAAGCTGATTACCCAGAGAAAGTTC
GACAATCTGACCAAGGCCGAGAGAGGCGGCCTGAGCGAACTGGATAAGGCCGGCTTCATCAAGAGACAGC
TGGTGGAAACCCGGCAGATCACAAAGCACGTGGCACAGATCCTGGACTCCCGGATGAACACTAAGTACGA
CGAGAATGACAAGCTGATCCGGGAAGTGAAAGTGATCACCCTGAAGTCCAAGCTGGTGTCCGATTTCCGG
AAGGATTTCCAGTTTTACAAAGTGCGCGAGATCAACAACTACCACCACGCCCACGACGCCTACCTGAACG
CCGTCGTGGGAACCGCCCTGATCAAAAAGTACCCTAAGCTGGAAAGCGAGTTCGTGTACGGCGACTACAA
GGTGTACGACGTGCGGAAGATGATCGCCAAGAGCGAGCAGGAAATCGGCAAGGCTACCGCCAAGTACTTC
TTCTACAGCAACATCATGAACTTTTTCAAGACCGAGATTACCCTGGCCAACGGCGAGATCCGGAAGCGGC
CTCTGATCGAGACAAACGGCGAAACCGGGGAGATCGTGTGGGATAAGGGCCGGGATTTTGCCACCGTGCG
GAAAGTGCTGAGCATGCCCCAAGTGAATATCGTGAAAAAGACCGAGGTGCAGACAGGCGGCTTCAGCAAA
GAGTCTATCCTGCCCAAGAGGAACAGCGATAAGCTGATCGCCAGAAAGAAGGACTGGGACCCTAAGAAGT
ACGGCGGCTTCGACAGCCCCACCGTGGCCTATTCTGTGCTGGTGGTGGCCAAAGTGGAAAAGGGCAAGTC
CAAGAAACTGAAGAGTGTGAAAGAGCTGCTGGGGATCACCATCATGGAAAGAAGCAGCTTCGAGAAGAAT
CCCATCGACTTTCTGGAAGCCAAGGGCTACAAAGAAGTGAAAAAGGACCTGATCATCAAGCTGCCTAAGT
ACTCCCTGTTCGAGCTGGAAAACGGCCGGAAGAGAATGCTGGCCTCTGCCGGCGAACTGCAGAAGGGAAA
CGAACTGGCCCTGCCCTCCAAATATGTGAACTTCCTGTACCTGGCCAGCCACTATGAGAAGCTGAAGGGC
TCCCCCGAGGATAATGAGCAGAAACAGCTGTTTGTGGAACAGCACAAGCACTACCTGGACGAGATCATCG
AGCAGATCAGCGAGTTCTCCAAGAGAGTGATCCTGGCCGACGCTAATCTGGACAAAGTGCTGTCCGCCTA
CAACAAGCACCGGGATAAGCCCATCAGAGAGCAGGCCGAGAATATCATCCACCTGTTTACCCTGACCAAT
CTGGGAGCCCCTGCCGCCTTCAAGTACTTTGACACCACCATCGACCGGAAGAGGTACACCAGCACCAAAG
AGGTGCTGGACGCCACCCTGATCCACCAGAGCATCACCGGCCTGTACGAGACACGGATCGACCTGTCTCA
GCTGGGAGGCGACAAAAGGCCGGCGGCCACGAAAAAGGCCGGCCAGGCAAAAAAGAAAAAGTAAGAATTC
CTAGAGCTCGCTGATCAGCCTCGACTGTGCCTTCTAGTTGCCAGCCATCTGTTGTTTGCCCCTCCCCCGT
GCCTTCCTTGACCCTGGAAGGTGCCACTCCCACTGTCCTTTCCTAATAAAATGAGGAAATTGCATCGCAT
TGTCTGAGTAGGTGTCATTCTATTCTGGGGGGTGGGGTGGGGCAGGACAGCAAGGGGGAGGATTGGGAAG
AGAATAGCAGGCATGCTGGGGAGCGGCCGCAGGAACCCCTAGTGATGGAGTTGGCCACTCCCTCTCTGCG
CGCTCGCTCGCTCACTGAGGCCGGGCGACCAAAGGTCGCCCGACGCCCGGGCTTTGCCCGGGCGGCCTCA
GTGAGCGAGCGAGCGCGCAGCTGCCTGCAGGGGCGCCTGATGCGGTATTTTCTCCTTACGCATCTGTGCG
GTATTTCACACCGCATA
[142 nt withheld, positions 5968-6109]
C
[141 nt withheld, positions 6111-6251]
CCTTTGACGTTGGAGTCCACGTTCTTT
[37 nt withheld, positions 6279-6315]
ACCCTATCTCGGGCTATTCTTTTGATTTATAAGGGATTTTGCCGATTTCGGCCTATTGGTTAAAAAATGA
GCTGATTTAACAAAAATTTAACGCGAATTTTAACAAAATATTAACGTTTACAATTTTATGGTGCACTCTC
AGTACAATCTGCTCTGATGCCGCATAGTTAAGCCAGCCCCGACACCCGCCAACACCCGCTGACGCGCCCT
GACGGGCTTGTCTGCTCCCGGCATCCGCTTACAGACAAGCTGTGACCGTCTCCGGGAGCTGCATGTGTCA
GAGGTTTTCACCGTCATCACCGAAACGCGCGAGACGAAAGGGCCTCGTGATACGCCTATTTTTATAGGTT
AATGTCATGATAATAATGGTTTCTTAGACGTCAGGTGGCACTTTTCGGGGAAATGTGCGCGGAACCCCTA
TTTGTTTATTTTTCTAAATACATTCAAATATGTATCCGCTCATGAGACAATAACCCTGATAAATGCTTCA
ATAATATTGAAAAAGGAAGAGTATGAGTATTCAACATTTCCGTGTCGCCCTTATTCCCTTTTTTGCGGCA
TTTTGCCTTCCTGTTTTTGCTCACCCAGAAACGCTGGTGAAAGTAAAAGATGCTGAAGATCAGTTGGGTG
CACGAGTGGGTTACATCGAACTGGATCTCAACAGCGGTAAGATCCTTGAGAGTTTTCGCCCCGAAGAACG
TTTTCCAATGATGAGCACTTTTAAAGTTCTGCTATGTGGCGCGGTATTATCCCGTATTGACGCCGGGCAA
GAGCAACTCGGTCGCCGCATACACTATTCTCAGAATGACTTGGTTGAGTACTCACCAGTCACAGAAAAGC
ATCTTACGGATGGCATGACAGTAAGAGAATTATGCAGTGCTGCCATAACCATGAGTGATAACACTGCGGC
CAACTTACTTCTGACAACGATCGGAGGACCGAAGGAGCTAACCGCTTTTTTGCACAACATGGGGGATCAT
GTAACTCGCCTTGATCGTTGGGAACCGGAGCTGAATGAAGCCATACCAAACGACGAGCGTGACACCACGA
TGCCTGTAGCAATGGCAACAACGTTGCGCAAACTATTAACTGGCGAACTACTTACTCTAGCTTCCCGGCA
ACAATTAATAGACTGGATGGAGGCGGATAAAGTTGCAGGACCACTTCTGCGCTCGGCCCTTCCGGCTGGC
TGGTTTATTGCTGATAAATCTGGAGCCGGTGAGCGTGGAAGCCGCGGTATCATTGCAGCACTGGGGCCAG
ATGGTAAGCCCTCCCGTATCGTAGTTATCTACACGACGGGGAGTCAGGCAACTATGGATGAACGAAATAG
ACAGATCGCTGAGATAGGTGCCTCACTGATTAAGCATTGGTAACTGTCAGACCAAGTTTACTCATATATA
CTTTAGATTGATTTAAAACTTCATTTTTAATTTAAAAGGATCTAGGTGAAGATCCTTTTTGATAATCTCA
TGACCAAAATCCCTTAACGTGAGTTTTCGTTCCACTGAGCGTCAGACCCCGTAGAAAAGATCAAAGGATC
TTCTTGAGATCCTTTTTTTCTGCGCGTAATCTGCTGCTTGCAAACAAAAAAACCACCGCTACCAGCGGTG
GTTTGTTTGCCGGATCAAGAGCTACCAACTCTTTTTCCGAAGGTAACTGGCTTCAGCAGAGCGCAGATAC
CAAATACTGTCCTTCTAGTGTAGCCGTAGTTAGGCCACCACTTCAAGAACTCTGTAGCACCGCCTACATA
CCTCGCTCTGCTAATCCTGTTACCAGTGGCTGCTGCCAGTGGCGATAAGTCGTGTCTTACCGGGTTGGAC
TCAAGACGATAGTTACCGGATAAGGCGCAGCGGTCGGGCTGAACGGGGGGTTCGTGCACACAGCCCAGCT
TGGAGCGAACGACCTACACCGAACTGAGATACCTACAGCGTGAGCTATGAGAAAGCGCCACGCTTCCCGA
AGGGAGAAAGGCGGACAGGTATCCGGTAAGCGGCAGGGTCGGAACAGGAGAGCGCACGAGGGAGCTTCCA
GGGGGAAACGCCTGGTATCTTTATAGTCCTGTCGGGTTTCGCCACCTCTGACTTGAGCGTCGATTTTTGT
GATGCTCGTCAGGGGGGCGGAGCCTATGGAAAAACGCCAGCAACGCGGCCTTTTTACGGTTCCTGGCCTT
TTGCTGGCCTTTTGCTCACATGT
Features (pLannotate 1.2.2; 18 found; start..end, strand, type, name):
      1..241     +  promoter       U6 promoter: RNA polymerase III promoter for human U6 snRNA
    270..345     +  misc_RNA       gRNA scaffold: guide RNA scaffold for the Streptococcus pyogenes CRISPR/Cas9 system
    352..395     +  misc_RNA       gRNA scaffold (fragment): guide RNA scaffold for the Streptococcus pyogenes CRISPR/Cas9 system
    442..727     +  enhancer       CMV enhancer: human cytomegalovirus immediate early enhancer; contains an 18-bp deletion relative to the standard CMV enhancer
    729..1006    +  promoter       chicken β-actin promoter: No description available
   1007..1235    +  intron         hybrid intron: hybrid between chicken β-actin (CBA) and minute virus of mice (MMV) introns (Gray et al., 2011)
   1373..2974    +  CDS            Cas9(N): N-terminal portion of Streptococcus pyogenes Cas9 (Zetsche et al., 2015)
   2975..5473    +  CDS            Cas9(C): C-terminal portion of Streptococcus pyogenes Cas9 (Zetsche et al., 2015)
   5474..5521    +  CDS            nucleoplasmin NLS: bipartite nuclear localization signal from nucleoplasmin
   5555..5666    +  polyA_signal   bGH poly(A) signal: bovine growth hormone polyadenylation signal
   5771..5911    +  repeat_region  AAV2 ITR: inverted terminal repeat of adeno-associated virus serotype 2 inverted
   5916..5967    -  misc_feature   bom (fragment): basis of mobility region from pBR322
   5986..6366    +  rep_origin     M13 ori (sequence partly withheld): M13 bacteriophage origin of replication; arrow indicates direction of (+) strand synthesis
   6442..6491    -  misc_feature   bom (fragment): basis of mobility region from pBR322
   6593..6628    -  CDS            rop (fragment): Rop protein, which maintains plasmids at low copy number; rop
   6723..6827    +  promoter       AmpR promoter: bla
   6828..7688    +  CDS            AmpR: β-lactamase; bla; confers resistance to ampicillin, carbenicillin, and related antibiotics
   7859..8447    +  rep_origin     ori: high-copy-number ColE1/pMB1/pBR322/pUC origin of replication
