>Addgene plasmid #135756 | PX330_E2F4_iso1_1 | addgene full sequence | sequence record 269958 | Addgene NGS Result
GGGGNNCGCGCGCCAGGCGGGGCGGGGCGGGGCGAGGGGCGGGGCGGGGCGAGGCGGAGAGGTGCGGCGG
CAGCCAATCAGAGCGGCGCGCTCCGAAAGTTTCCTTTTATGGCGAGGCGGCGGCGGCGGCGGCCCTATAA
AAAGCGAAGCGCGCGGCGGGCGGGAGTCGCTGCGCGCTGCCTTCGCCCCGTGCCCCGCTCCGCCGCCGCC
TCGCGCCGCCCGCCCCGGCTCTGACTGACCGCGTTACTCCCACAGGTGAGCGGGCGGGACGGCCCTTCTC
CTCCGGGCTGTAATTAGCTGAGCAAGAGGTAAGGGTTTAAGGGATGGTTGGTTGGTGGGGTATTAATGTT
TAATTACCTGGAGCACCTGCCTGAAATCACTTTTTTTCAGGTTGGACCGGTGCCACCATGGACTATAAGG
ACCACGACGGAGACTACAAGGATCATGATATTGATTACAAAGACGATGACGATAAGATGGCCCCAAAGAA
GAAGCGGAAGGTCGGTATCCACGGAGTCCCAGCAGCCGACAAGAAGTACAGCATCGGCCTGGACATCGGC
ACCAACTCTGTGGGCTGGGCCGTGATCACCGACGAGTACAAGGTGCCCAGCAAGAAATTCAAGGTGCTGG
GCAACACCGACCGGCACAGCATCAAGAAGAACCTGATCGGAGCCCTGCTGTTCGACAGCGGCGAAACAGC
CGAGGCCACCCGGCTGAAGAGAACCGCCAGAAGAAGATACACCAGACGGAAGAACCGGATCTGCTATCTG
CAAGAGATCTTCAGCAACGAGATGGCCAAGGTGGACGACAGCTTCTTCCACAGACTGGAAGAGTCCTTCC
TGGTGGAAGAGGATAAGAAGCACGAGCGGCACCCCATCTTCGGCAACATCGTGGACGAGGTGGCCTACCA
CGAGAAGTACCCCACCATCTACCACCTGAGAAAGAAACTGGTGGACAGCACCGACAAGGCCGACCTGCGG
CTGATCTATCTGGCCCTGGCCCACATGATCAAGTTCCGGGGCCACTTCCTGATCGAGGGCGACCTGAACC
CCGACAACAGCGACGTGGACAAGCTGTTCATCCAGCTGGTGCAGACCTACAACCAGCTGTTCGAGGAAAA
CCCCATCAACGCCAGCGGCGTGGACGCCAAGGCCATCCTGTCTGCCAGACTGAGCAAGAGCAGACGGCTG
GAAAATCTGATCGCCCAGCTGCCCGGCGAGAAGAAGAATGGCCTGTTCGGAAACCTGATTGCCCTGAGCC
TGGGCCTGACCCCCAACTTCAAGAGCAACTTCGACCTGGCCGAGGATGCCAAACTGCAGCTGAGCAAGGA
CACCTACGACGACGACCTGGACAACCTGCTGGCCCAGATCGGCGACCAGTACGCCGACCTGTTTCTGGCC
GCCAAGAACCTGTCCGACGCCATCCTGCTGAGCGACATCCTGAGAGTGAACACCGAGATCACCAAGGCCC
CCCTGAGCGCCTCTATGATCAAGAGATACGACGAGCACCACCAGGACCTGACCCTGCTGAAAGCTCTCGT
GCGGCAGCAGCTGCCTGAGAAGTACAAAGAGATTTTCTTCGACCAGAGCAAGAACGGCTACGCCGGCTAC
ATTGACGGCGGAGCCAGCCAGGAAGAGTTCTACAAGTTCATCAAGCCCATCCTGGAAAAGATGGACGGCA
CCGAGGAACTGCTCGTGAAGCTGAACAGAGAGGACCTGCTGCGGAAGCAGCGGACCTTCGACAACGGCAG
CATCCCCCACCAGATCCACCTGGGAGAGCTGCACGCCATTCTGCGGCGGCAGGAAGATTTTTACCCATTC
CTGAAGGACAACCGGGAAAAGATCGAGAAGATCCTGACCTTCCGCATCCCCTACTACGTGGGCCCTCTGG
CCAGGGGAAACAGCAGATTCGCCTGGATGACCAGAAAGAGCGAGGAAACCATCACCCCCTGGAACTTCGA
GGAAGTGGTGGACAAGGGCGCTTCCGCCCAGAGCTTCATCGAGCGGATGACCAACTTCGATAAGAACCTG
CCCAACGAGAAGGTGCTGCCCAAGCACAGCCTGCTGTACGAGTACTTCACCGTGTATAACGAGCTGACCA
AAGTGAAATACGTGACCGAGGGAATGAGAAAGCCCGCCTTCCTGAGCGGCGAGCAGAAAAAGGCCATCGT
GGACCTGCTGTTCAAGACCAACCGGAAAGTGACCGTGAAGCAGCTGAAAGAGGACTACTTCAAGAAAATC
GAGTGCTTCGACTCCGTGGAAATCTCCGGCGTGGAAGATCGGTTCAACGCCTCCCTGGGCACATACCACG
ATCTGCTGAAAATTATCAAGGACAAGGACTTCCTGGACAATGAGGAAAACGAGGACATTCTGGAAGATAT
CGTGCTGACCCTGACACTGTTTGAGGACAGAGAGATGATCGAGGAACGGCTGAAAACCTATGCCCACCTG
TTCGACGACAAAGTGATGAAGCAGCTGAAGCGGCGGAGATACACCGGCTGGGGCAGGCTGAGCCGGAAGC
TGATCAACGGCATCCGGGACAAGCAGTCCGGCAAGACAATCCTGGATTTCCTGAAGTCCGACGGCTTCGC
CAACAGAAACTTCATGCAGCTGATCCACGACGACAGCCTGACCTTTAAAGAGGACATCCAGAAAGCCCAG
GTGTCCGGCCAGGGCGATAGCCTGCACGAGCACATTGCCAATCTGGCCGGCAGCCCCGCCATTAAGAAGG
GCATCCTGCAGACAGTGAAGGTGGTGGACGAGCTCGTGAAAGTGATGGGCCGGCACAAGCCCGAGAACAT
CGTGATCGAAATGGCCAGAGAGAACCAGACCACCCAGAAGGGACAGAAGAACAGCCGCGAGAGAATGAAG
CGGATCGAAGAGGGCATCAAAGAGCTGGGCAGCCAGATCCTGAAAGAACACCCCGTGGAAAACACCCAGC
TGCAGAACGAGAAGCTGTACCTGTACTACCTGCAGAATGGGCGGGATATGTACGTGGACCAGGAACTGGA
CATCAACCGGCTGTCCGACTACGATGTGGACCATATCGTGCCTCAGAGCTTTCTGAAGGACGACTCCATC
GACAACAAGGTGCTGACCAGAAGCGACAAGAACCGGGGCAAGAGCGACAACGTGCCCTCCGAAGAGGTCG
TGAAGAAGATGAAGAACTACTGGCGGCAGCTGCTGAACGCCAAGCTGATTACCCAGAGAAAGTTCGACAA
TCTGACCAAGGCCGAGAGAGGCGGCCTGAGCGAACTGGATAAGGCCGGCTTCATCAAGAGACAGCTGGTG
GAAACCCGGCAGATCACAAAGCACGTGGCACAGATCCTGGACTCCCGGATGAACACTAAGTACGACGAGA
ATGACAAGCTGATCCGGGAAGTGAAAGTGATCACCCTGAAGTCCAAGCTGGTGTCCGATTTCCGGAAGGA
TTTCCAGTTTTACAAAGTGCGCGAGATCAACAACTACCACCACGCCCACGACGCCTACCTGAACGCCGTC
GTGGGAACCGCCCTGATCAAAAAGTACCCTAAGCTGGAAAGCGAGTTCGTGTACGGCGACTACAAGGTGT
ACGACGTGCGGAAGATGATCGCCAAGAGCGAGCAGGAAATCGGCAAGGCTACCGCCAAGTACTTCTTCTA
CAGCAACATCATGAACTTTTTCAAGACCGAGATTACCCTGGCCAACGGCGAGATCCGGAAGCGGCCTCTG
ATCGAGACAAACGGCGAAACCGGGGAGATCGTGTGGGATAAGGGCCGGGATTTTGCCACCGTGCGGAAAG
TGCTGAGCATGCCCCAAGTGAATATCGTGAAAAAGACCGAGGTGCAGACAGGCGGCTTCAGCAAAGAGTC
TATCCTGCCCAAGAGGAACAGCGATAAGCTGATCGCCAGAAAGAAGGACTGGGACCCTAAGAAGTACGGC
GGCTTCGACAGCCCCACCGTGGCCTATTCTGTGCTGGTGGTGGCCAAAGTGGAAAAGGGCAAGTCCAAGA
AACTGAAGAGTGTGAAAGAGCTGCTGGGGATCACCATCATGGAAAGAAGCAGCTTCGAGAAGAATCCCAT
CGACTTTCTGGAAGCCAAGGGCTACAAAGAAGTGAAAAAGGACCTGATCATCAAGCTGCCTAAGTACTCC
CTGTTCGAGCTGGAAAACGGCCGGAAGAGAATGCTGGCCTCTGCCGGCGAACTGCAGAAGGGAAACGAAC
TGGCCCTGCCCTCCAAATATGTGAACTTCCTGTACCTGGCCAGCCACTATGAGAAGCTGAAGGGCTCCCC
CGAGGATAATGAGCAGAAACAGCTGTTTGTGGAACAGCACAAGCACTACCTGGACGAGATCATCGAGCAG
ATCAGCGAGTTCTCCAAGAGAGTGATCCTGGCCGACGCTAATCTGGACAAAGTGCTGTCCGCCTACAACA
AGCACCGGGATAAGCCCATCAGAGAGCAGGCCGAGAATATCATCCACCTGTTTACCCTGACCAATCTGGG
AGCCCCTGCCGCCTTCAAGTACTTTGACACCACCATCGACCGGAAGAGGTACACCAGCACCAAAGAGGTG
CTGGACGCCACCCTGATCCACCAGAGCATCACCGGCCTGTACGAGACACGGATCGACCTGTCTCAGCTGG
GAGGCGACAAAAGGCCGGCGGCCACGAAAAAGGCCGGCCAGGCAAAAAAGAAAAAGTAAGAATTCCTAGA
GCTCGCTGATCAGCCTCGACTGTGCCTTCTAGTTGCCAGCCATCTGTTGTTTGCCCCTCCCCCGTGCCTT
CCTTGACCCTGGAAGGTGCCACTCCCACTGTCCTTTCCTAATAAAATGAGGAAATTGCATCGCATTGTCT
GAGTAGGTGTCATTCTATTCTGGGGGGTGGGGTGGGGCAGGACAGCAAGGGGGAGGATTGGGAAGAGAAT
AGCAGGCATGCTGGGGAGCGGCCGCAGGAACCCCTAGTGATGGAGTTGGCCACTCCCTCTCTGCGCGCTC
GCTCGCTCACTGAGGCCGGGCGACCAAAGGTCGCCCGACGCCCGGGCTTTGCCCGGGCGGCCTCAGTGAG
CGAGCGAGCGCGCAGCTGCCTGCAGGGGCGCCTGATGCGGTATTTTCTCCTTACGCATCTGTGCGGTATT
TCACACCGCATA
[95 nt withheld, positions 5123-5217]
T
[46 nt withheld, positions 5219-5264]
C
[141 nt withheld, positions 5266-5406]
CCTTTGACGTTGGAGTCCACGTTCTTT
[37 nt withheld, positions 5434-5470]
ACTCTATCTCGGGCTATTCTTTTGATTTATAAGGGATTTTGCCGATTTCGGTCTATTGGTTAAAAAATGA
GCTGATTTAACAAAAATTTAACGCGAATTTTAACAAAATATTAACGTTTACAATTTTATGGTGCACTCTC
AGTACAATCTGCTCTGATGCCGCATAGTTAAGCCAGCCCCGACACCCGCCAACACCCGCTGACGCGCCCT
GACGGGCTTGTCTGCTCCCGGCATCCGCTTACAGACAAGCTGTGACCGTCTCCGGGAGCTGCATGTGTCA
GAGGTTTTCACCGTCATCACCGAAACGCGCGAGACGAAAGGGCCTCGTGATACGCCTATTTTTATAGGTT
AATGTCATGATAATAATGGTTTCTTAGACGTCAGGTGGCACTTTTCGGGGAAATGTGCGCGGAACCCCTA
TTTGTTTATTTTTCTAAATACATTCAAATATGTATCCGCTCATGAGACAATAACCCTGATAAATGCTTCA
ATAATATTGAAAAAGGAAGAGTATGAGTATTCAACATTTCCGTGTCGCCCTTATTCCCTTTTTTGCGGCA
TTTTGCCTTCCTGTTTTTGCTCACCCAGAAACGCTGGTGAAAGTAAAAGATGCTGAAGATCAGTTGGGTG
CACGAGTGGGTTACATCGAACTGGATCTCAACAGCGGTAAGATCCTTGAGAGTTTTCGCCCCGAAGAACG
TTTTCCAATGATGAGCACTTTTAAAGTTCTGCTATGTGGCGCGGTATTATCCCGTATTGACGCCGGGCAA
GAGCAACTCGGTCGCCGCATACACTATTCTCAGAATGACTTGGTTGAGTACTCACCAGTCACAGAAAAGC
ATCTTACGGATGGCATGACAGTAAGAGAATTATGCAGTGCTGCCATAACCATGAGTGATAACACTGCGGC
CAACTTACTTCTGACAACGATCGGAGGACCGAAGGAGCTAACCGCTTTTTTGCACAACATGGGGGATCAT
GTAACTCGCCTTGATCGTTGGGAACCGGAGCTGAATGAAGCCATACCAAACGACGAGCGTGACACCACGA
TGCCTGTAGCAATGGCAACAACGTTGCGCAAACTATTAACTGGCGAACTACTTACTCTAGCTTCCCGGCA
ACAATTAATAGACTGGATGGAGGCGGATAAAGTTGCAGGACCACTTCTGCGCTCGGCCCTTCCGGCTGGC
TGGTTTATTGCTGATAAATCTGGAGCCGGTGAGCGTGGAAGCCGCGGTATCATTGCAGCACTGGGGCCAG
ATGGTAAGCCCTCCCGTATCGTAGTTATCTACACGACGGGGAGTCAGGCAACTATGGATGAACGAAATAG
ACAGATCGCTGAGATAGGTGCCTCACTGATTAAGCATTGGTAACTGTCAGACCAAGTTTACTCATATATA
CTTTAGATTGATTTAAAACTTCATTTTTAATTTAAAAGGATCTAGGTGAAGATCCTTTTTGATAATCTCA
TGACCAAAATCCCTTAACGTGAGTTTTCGTTCCACTGAGCGTCAGACCCCGTAGAAAAGATCAAAGGATC
TTCTTGAGATCCTTTTTTTCTGCGCGTAATCTGCTGCTTGCAAACAAAAAAACCACCGCTACCAGCGGTG
GTTTGTTTGCCGGATCAAGAGCTACCAACTCTTTTTCCGAAGGTAACTGGCTTCAGCAGAGCGCAGATAC
CAAATACTGTTCTTCTAGTGTAGCCGTAGTTAGGCCACCACTTCAAGAACTCTGTAGCACCGCCTACATA
CCTCGCTCTGCTAATCCTGTTACCAGTGGCTGCTGCCAGTGGCGATAAGTCGTGTCTTACCGGGTTGGAC
TCAAGACGATAGTTACCGGATAAGGCGCAGCGGTCGGGCTGAACGGGGGGTTCGTGCACACAGCCCAGCT
TGGAGCGAACGACCTACACCGAACTGAGATACCTACAGCGTGAGCTATGAGAAAGCGCCACGCTTCCCGA
AGGGAGAAAGGCGGACAGGTATCCGGTAAGCGGCAGGGTCGGAACAGGAGAGCGCACGAGGGAGCTTCCA
GGGGGAAACGCCTGGTATCTTTATAGTCCTGTCGGGTTTCGCCACCTCTGACTTGAGCGTCGATTTTTGT
GATGCTCGTCAGGGGGGCGGAGCCTATGGAAAAACGCCAGCAACGCGGCCTTTTTACGGTTCCTGGCCTT
TTGCTGGCCTTTTGCTCACATGTGAGGGCCTATTTCCCATGATTCCTTCATATTTGCATATACGATACAA
GGCTGTTAGAGAGATAATTGGAATTAATTTGACTGTAAACACAAAGATATTAGTACAAAATACGTGACGT
AGAAAGTAATAATTTCTTGGGTAGTTTGCAGTTTTAAAATTATGTTTTAAAATGGACTATCATATGCTTA
CCGTAACTTGAAAGTATTTCGATTTCTTGGCTTTATATATCTTGTGGAAAGGACGAAACACCGTTCTCAA
CCTCTGACTGACGTTTTAGAGCTAGAAATAGCAAGTTAAAATAAGGCTAGTCCGTTATCAACTTGAAAAA
GTGGCACCGAGTCGGTGCTTTTTTGTTTTAGAGCTAGAAATAGCAAGTTAAAATAAGGCTAGTCCGTTTT
TAGCGCGTGCGCCAATTCTGCAGACAAATGGCTCTAGAGGTACCCGTTACATAACTTACGGTAAATGGCC
CGCCTGGCTGACCGCCCAACGACCCCCGCCCATTGACGTCAATAGTAACGCCAATAGGGACTTTCCATTG
ACGTCAATGGGTGGAGTATTTACGGTAAACTGCCCACTTGGCAGTACATCAAGTGTATCATATGCCAAGT
ACGCCCCCTATTGACGTCAATGACGGTAAATGGCCCGCCTGGCATTGTGCCCAGTACATGACCTTATGGG
ACTTTCCTACTTGGCAGTACATCTACGTATTAGTCATCGCTATTACCATGGTCGAGGTGAGCCCCACGTT
CTGCTTCACTCTCCCCATCTCCCCCCCCTCCCCACCCCCAATTTTGTATTTATTTATTTTTTAATTATTT
TGTGCAGCGATGGGGGCGGGGGGGGGGG
Features (pLannotate 1.2.2; 18 found; start..end, strand, type, name):
    163..390     +  intron         hybrid intron: hybrid between chicken β-actin (CBA) and minute virus of mice (MMV) introns (Gray et al., 2011)
    528..2129    +  CDS            Cas9(N): N-terminal portion of Streptococcus pyogenes Cas9 (Zetsche et al., 2015)
   2130..4628    +  CDS            Cas9(C): C-terminal portion of Streptococcus pyogenes Cas9 (Zetsche et al., 2015)
   4629..4676    +  CDS            nucleoplasmin NLS: bipartite nuclear localization signal from nucleoplasmin
   4710..4821    +  polyA_signal   bGH poly(A) signal: bovine growth hormone polyadenylation signal
   4926..5066    +  repeat_region  AAV2 ITR: inverted terminal repeat of adeno-associated virus serotype 2 inverted
   5071..5122    -  misc_feature   bom (fragment): basis of mobility region from pBR322
   5141..5596    +  rep_origin     f1 ori (sequence partly withheld): f1 bacteriophage origin of replication; arrow indicates direction of (+) strand synthesis
   5597..5646    -  misc_feature   bom (fragment): basis of mobility region from pBR322
   5748..5783    -  CDS            rop (fragment): Rop protein, which maintains plasmids at low copy number; rop
   5878..5982    +  promoter       AmpR promoter: bla
   5983..6843    +  CDS            AmpR: β-lactamase; bla; confers resistance to ampicillin, carbenicillin, and related antibiotics
   7014..7602    +  rep_origin     ori: high-copy-number ColE1/pMB1/pBR322/pUC origin of replication
   7664..7904    +  promoter       U6 promoter: RNA polymerase III promoter for human U6 snRNA
   7933..8008    +  misc_RNA       gRNA scaffold: guide RNA scaffold for the Streptococcus pyogenes CRISPR/Cas9 system
   8015..8058    +  misc_RNA       gRNA scaffold (fragment): guide RNA scaffold for the Streptococcus pyogenes CRISPR/Cas9 system
   8105..8390    +  enhancer       CMV enhancer: human cytomegalovirus immediate early enhancer; contains an 18-bp deletion relative to the standard CMV enhancer
   8392..162     +  promoter       chicken β-actin promoter (across the origin): No description available
