[The description below was written by a language model from this plasmid's Addgene catalogue record and pLannotate feature annotations shown in this document.]
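Description:
PX330_E2F4_iso1_1 is an all-in-one CRISPR/Cas9 expression plasmid of about 8.5 kb, built on the PX330 backbone for transient delivery into mammalian cells. It is propagated in E. coli as a high-copy plasmid through a ColE1/pUC-type origin and selected with ampicillin via the β-lactamase gene. A filamentous phage origin (annotated as f1 in one sequence record and M13 in the other) is also present, along with short remnants of pBR322 bom and rop sequences. A single AAV2 inverted terminal repeat lies downstream of the Cas9 cassette. With only one ITR annotated, the plasmid is not set up as a packageable AAV genome.

The payload has two transcription units. A human U6 RNA polymerase III promoter drives a single guide RNA, made up of a 20-nt spacer against human E2F4 fused to the Streptococcus pyogenes gRNA scaffold. The short gap between the promoter and scaffold annotations is where the spacer sits. Downstream, a hybrid promoter combining the CMV enhancer, chicken β-actin promoter and a chimeric intron expresses S. pyogenes Cas9. The annotation software splits Cas9 into contiguous N- and C-terminal portions, but together these form one full-length open reading frame. It ends in a nucleoplasmin bipartite nuclear localization signal and is followed by a bGH polyadenylation signal.

According to the record, the guide targets the 3' end of the E2F4 isoform 1 coding region. The associated publication describes CRISPR epitope tagging for ChIP-seq of DNA-binding proteins, so the cut is presumably meant to promote knock-in of an epitope tag at the endogenous C-terminus. Any donor template would have to be supplied separately, as none is encoded here. The two sequence records describe the same circular molecule with different start coordinates.
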