Addgene plasmid #135756: PX330_E2F4_iso1_1
Purpose: Encodes gRNA for 3' target of human E2F4_iso1
Depositing lab: Richard M. Myers. Depositing organization: HudsonAlpha Institute for Biotechnology. Publication: CETCh-seq: CRISPR epitope tagging ChIP-seq of DNA-binding proteins. Savic D, Partridge EC, Newberry KM, Smith SB, Meadows SK, Roberts BS, Mackiewicz M, Mendenhall EM, Myers RM. Genome Res. 2015 Sep 9. 10.1101/gr.193540.115 PubMed 26355004.
Backbone
  Vector backbone: PX330
  Vector type: CRISPR
Growth in bacteria
  Bacterial resistance: Ampicillin, 100 μg/mL
  Growth temperature: 37°C
  Growth strain: DH5alpha
  Copy number: High Copy
Gene/Insert
  Gene/Insert name: E2F4_iso1 gRNA
  gRNA/shRNA sequence: GTTCTCAACCTCTGACTGAC
  Species: H. sapiens (human)
  Entrez Gene: E2F4 (a.k.a. E2F-4)
  Promoter: U6
  Cloning method: Restriction Enzyme; 5′ cloning site Unknown (unknown if destroyed)
Terms and licenses: Academic/Nonprofit Terms; Industry Terms: Not Available to Industry
How to cite: PX330_E2F4_iso1_1 was a gift from Richard M. Myers (Addgene plasmid # 135756 ; http://n2t.net/addgene:135756 ; RRID:Addgene_135756)
